>Addgene plasmid #66358 | GPR4-Tango | depositor partial sequence | sequence record 113329 | empty Tango
GACGGATCGGGAGATCTCCCGATCCCCTATGGTGCACTCTCAGTACAATCTGCTCTGATGCCGCATAGTT
AAGCCAGTATCTGCTCCCTGCTTGTGTGTTGGAGGTCGCTGAGTAGTGCGCGAGCAAAATTTAAGCTACA
ACAAGGCAAGGCTTGACCGACAATTGCATGAAGAATCTGCTTAGGGTTAGGCGTTTTGCGCTGCTTCGCG
ATGTACGGGCCAGATATACGCGTTGACATTGATTATTGACTAGTTATTAATAGTAATCAATTACGGGGTC
ATTAGTTCATAGCCCATATATGGAGTTCCGCGTTACATAACTTACGGTAAATGGCCCGCCTGGCTGACCG
CCCAACGACCCCCGCCCATTGACGTCAATAATGACGTATGTTCCCATAGTAACGCCAATAGGGACTTTCC
ATTGACGTCAATGGGTGGAGTATTTACGGTAAACTGCCCACTTGGCAGTACATCAAGTGTATCATATGCC
AAGTACGCCCCCTATTGACGTCAATGACGGTAAATGGCCCGCCTGGCATTATGCCCAGTACATGACCTTA
TGGGACTTTCCTACTTGGCAGTACATCTACGTATTAGTCATCGCTATTACCATGGTGATGCGGTTTTGGC
AGTACATCAATGGGCGTGGATAGCGGTTTGACTCACGGGGATTTCCAAGTCTCCACCCCATTGACGTCAA
TGGGAGTTTGTTTTGGCACCAAAATCAACGGGACTTTCCAAAATGTCGTAACAACTCCGCCCCATTGACG
CAAATGGGCGGTAGGCGTGTACGGTGGGAGGTCTATATAAGCAGAGCTCTCTGGCTAACTAGAGAACCCA
CTGCTTACTGGCTTATCGAAATTAATACGACTCACTATAGGGAGACCCAAGCTGGCTAGCGTTTAAACTT
AAGCTTGGTACCGAGCTCGGATCCACTAGTCCAGTGTGGTGGAATTCTGCAGATATCCAGCACAGTGGCG
GCCGCGCCACCATGAAGACGATCATCGCCCTGAGCTACATCTTCTGCCTGGTATTCGCCGACTACAAGGA
CGATGATGACGCCAGCATCGATACCGGTGGACGCACCCCACCCAGCCTGGGTCCCCAAGATGAGTCCTGC
ACCACCGCCAGCTCCTCCCTGGCCAAGGACACTTCATCGACCGGTGAGAACCTGTACTTCCAGCTAAGAT
TAGATAAAAGTAAAGTGATTAACAGCGCATTAGAGCTGCTTAATGAGGTCGGAATCGAAGGTTTAACAAC
CCGTAAACTCGCCCAGAAGCTAGGTGTAGAGCAGCCTACATTGTATTGGCATGTAAAAAATAAGCGGGCT
TTGCTCGACGCCTTAGCCATTGAGATGTTAGATAGGCACCATACTCACTTTTGCCCTTTAGAAGGGGAAA
GCTGGCAAGATTTTTTACGTAATAACGCTAAAAGTTTTAGATGTGCTTTACTAAGTCATCGCGATGGAGC
AAAAGTACATTTAGGTACACGGCCTACAGAAAAACAGTATGAAACTCTCGAAAATCAATTAGCCTTTTTA
TGCCAACAAGGTTTTTCACTAGAGAATGCATTATATGCACTCAGCGCTGTGGGGCATTTTACTTTAGGTT
GCGTATTGGAAGATCAAGAGCATCAAGTCGCTAAAGAAGAAAGGGAAACACCTACTACTGATAGTATGCC
GCCATTATTACGACAAGCTATCGAATTATTTGATCACCAAGGTGCAGAGCCAGCCTTCTTATTCGGCCTT
GAATTGATCATATGCGGATTAGAAAAACAACTTAAATGTGAAAGTGGGTCCGCGTACAGCCGCGCGCGTA
CGAAAAACAATTACGGGTCTACCATCGAGGGCCTGCTCGATCTCCCGGACGACGACGCCCCCGAAGAGGC
GGGGCTGGCGGCTCCGCGCCTGTCCTTTCTCCCCGCGGGACACACGCGCAGACTGTCGACGGCCCCCCCG
ACCGATGTCAGCCTGGGGGACGAGCTCCACTTAGACGGCGAGGACGTGGCGATGGCGCATGCCGACGCGC
TAGACGATTTCGATCTGGACATGTTGGGGGACGGGGATTCCCCGGGTCCGGGATTTACCCCCCACGACTC
CGCCCCCTACGGCGCTCTGGATATGGCCGACTTCGAGTTTGAGCAGATGTTTACCGATGCCCTTGGAATT
GACGAGTACGGTGGGTAGCTCGAGTCTAGAGGGCCCGTTTAAACCCGCTGATCAGCCTCGACTGTGCCTT
CTAGTTGCCAGCCATCTGTTGTTTGCCCCTCCCCCGTGCCTTCCTTGACCCTGGAAGGTGCCACTCCCAC
TGTCCTTTCCTAATAAAATGAGGAAATTGCATCGCATTGTCTGAGTAGGTGTCATTCTATTCTGGGGGGT
GGGGTGGGGCAGGACAGCAAGGGGGAGGATTGGGAAGACAATAGCAGGCATGCTGGGGATGCGGTGGGCT
CTATGGCTTCTGAGGCGGAAAGAACCAGCTGGGGCTCTAGGGGGTATCCCC
[124 nt withheld, positions 2502-2625]
C
[91 nt withheld, positions 2627-2717]
A
[49 nt withheld, positions 2719-2767]
CCTTTGACGTTGGAGTCCACGTTCTTT
[37 nt withheld, positions 2795-2831]
ACCCTATCTCGGTCTATTCTTTTGATTTATAAGGGATTTTGCCGATTTCGGCCTATTGGTTAAAAAATGA
GCTGATTTAACAAAAATTTAACGCGAATTAATTCTGTGGAATGTGTGTCAGTTAGGGTGTGGAAAGTCCC
CAGGCTCCCCAGCAGGCAGAAGTATGCAAAGCATGCATCTCAATTAGTCAGCAACCAGGTGTGGAAAGTC
CCCAGGCTCCCCAGCAGGCAGAAGTATGCAAAGCATGCATCTCAATTAGTCAGCAACCATAGTCCCGCCC
CTAACTCCGCCCATCCCGCCCCTAACTCCGCCCAGTTCCGCCCATTCTCCGCCCCATGGCTGACTAATTT
TTTTTATTTATGCAGAGGCCGAGGCCGCCTCTGCCTCTGAGCTATTCCAGAAGTAGTGAGGAGGCTTTTT
TGGAGGCCTAGGCTTTTGCAAAAAGCTCCCGGGAGCTTGTATATCCATTTTCGGATCTGATCAAGAGACA
GGATGAGGATCGTTTCGCATGATTGAACAAGATGGATTGCACGCAGGTTCTCCGGCCGCTTGGGTGGAGA
GGCTATTCGGCTATGACTGGGCACAACAGACAATCGGCTGCTCTGATGCCGCCGTGTTCCGGCTGTCAGC
GCAGGGGCGCCCGGTTCTTTTTGTCAAGACCGACCTGTCCGGTGCCCTGAATGAACTGCAGGACGAGGCA
GCGCGGCTATCGTGGCTGGCCACGACGGGCGTTCCTTGCGCAGCTGTGCTCGACGTTGTCACTGAAGCGG
GAAGGGACTGGCTGCTATTGGGCGAAGTGCCGGGGCAGGATCTCCTGTCATCTCACCTTGCTCCTGCCGA
GAAAGTATCCATCATGGCTGATGCAATGCGGCGGCTGCATACGCTTGATCCGGCTACCTGCCCATTCGAC
CACCAAGCGAAACATCGCATCGAGCGAGCACGTACTCGGATGGAAGCCGGTCTTGTCGATCAGGATGATC
TGGACGAAGAGCATCAGGGGCTCGCGCCAGCCGAACTGTTCGCCAGGCTCAAGGCGCGCATGCCCGACGG
CGAGGATCTCGTCGTGACCCATGGCGATGCCTGCTTGCCGAATATCATGGTGGAAAATGGCCGCTTTTCT
GGATTCATCGACTGTGGCCGGCTGGGTGTGGCGGACCGCTATCAGGACATAGCGTTGGCTACCCGTGATA
TTGCTGAAGAGCTTGGCGGCGAATGGGCTGACCGCTTCCTCGTGCTTTACGGTATCGCCGCTCCCGATTC
GCAGCGCATCGCCTTCTATCGCCTTCTTGACGAGTTCTTCTGAGCGGGACTCTGGGGTTCGAAATGACCG
ACCAAGCGACGCCCAACCTGCCATCACGAGATTTCGATTCCACCGCCGCCTTCTATGAAAGGTTGGGCTT
CGGAATCGTTTTCCGGGACGCCGGCTGGATGATCCTCCAGCGCGGGGATCTCATGCTGGAGTTCTTCGCC
CACCCCAACTTGTTTATTGCAGCTTATAATGGTTACAAATAAAGCAATAGCATCACAAATTTCACAAATA
AAGCATTTTTTTCACTGCATTCTAGTTGTGGTTTGTCCAAACTCATCAATGTATCTTATCATGTCTGTAT
ACCGTCGACCTCTAGCTAGAGCTTGGCGTAATCATGGTCATAGCTGTTTCCTGTGTGAAATTGTTATCCG
CTCACAATTCCACACAACATACGAGCCGGAAGCATAAAGTGTAAAGCCTGGGGTGCCTAATGAGTGAGCT
AACTCACATTAATTGCGTTGCGCTCACTGCCCGCTTTCCAGTCGGGAAACCTGTCGTGCCAGCTGCATTA
ATGAATCGGCCAACGCGCGGGGAGAGGCGGTTTGCGTATTGGGCGCTCTTCCGCTTCCTCGCTCACTGAC
TCGCTGCGCTCGGTCGTTCGGCTGCGGCGAGCGGTATCAGCTCACTCAAAGGCGGTAATACGGTTATCCA
CAGAATCAGGGGATAACGCAGGAAAGAACATGTGAGCAAAAGGCCAGCAAAAGGCCAGGAACCGTAAAAA
GGCCGCGTTGCTGGCGTTTTTCCATAGGCTCCGCCCCCCTGACGAGCATCACAAAAATCGACGCTCAAGT
CAGAGGTGGCGAAACCCGACAGGACTATAAAGATACCAGGCGTTTCCCCCTGGAAGCTCCCTCGTGCGCT
CTCCTGTTCCGACCCTGCCGCTTACCGGATACCTGTCCGCCTTTCTCCCTTCGGGAAGCGTGGCGCTTTC
TCATAGCTCACGCTGTAGGTATCTCAGTTCGGTGTAGGTCGTTCGCTCCAAGCTGGGCTGTGTGCACGAA
CCCCCCGTTCAGCCCGACCGCTGCGCCTTATCCGGTAACTATCGTCTTGAGTCCAACCCGGTAAGACACG
ACTTATCGCCACTGGCAGCAGCCACTGGTAACAGGATTAGCAGAGCGAGGTATGTAGGCGGTGCTACAGA
GTTCTTGAAGTGGTGGCCTAACTACGGCTACACTAGAAGAACAGTATTTGGTATCTGCGCTCTGCTGAAG
CCAGTTACCTTCGGAAAAAGAGTTGGTAGCTCTTGATCCGGCAAACAAACCACCGCTGGTAGCGGTTTTT
TTGTTTGCAAGCAGCAGATTACGCGCAGAAAAAAAGGATCTCAAGAAGATCCTTTGATCTTTTCTACGGG
GTCTGACGCTCAGTGGAACGAAAACTCACGTTAAGGGATTTTGGTCATGAGATTATCAAAAAGGATCTTC
ACCTAGATCCTTTTAAATTAAAAATGAAGTTTTAAATCAATCTAAAGTATATATGAGTAAACTTGGTCTG
ACAGTTACCAATGCTTAATCAGTGAGGCACCTATCTCAGCGATCTGTCTATTTCGTTCATCCATAGTTGC
CTGACTCCCCGTCGTGTAGATAACTACGATACGGGAGGGCTTACCATCTGGCCCCAGTGCTGCAATGATA
CCGCGAGACCCACGCTCACCGGCTCCAGATTTATCAGCAATAAACCAGCCAGCCGGAAGGGCCGAGCGCA
GAAGTGGTCCTGCAACTTTATCCGCCTCCATCCAGTCTATTAATTGTTGCCGGGAAGCTAGAGTAAGTAG
TTCGCCAGTTAATAGTTTGCGCAACGTTGTTGCCATTGCTACAGGCATCGTGGTGTCACGCTCGTCGTTT
GGTATGGCTTCATTCAGCTCCGGTTCCCAACGATCAAGGCGAGTTACATGATCCCCCATGTTGTGCAAAA
AAGCGGTTAGCTCCTTCGGTCCTCCGATCGTTGTCAGAAGTAAGTTGGCCGCAGTGTTATCACTCATGGT
TATGGCAGCACTGCATAATTCTCTTACTGTCATGCCATCCGTAAGATGCTTTTCTGTGACTGGTGAGTAC
TCAACCAAGTCATTCTGAGAATAGTGTATGCGGCGACCGAGTTGCTCTTGCCCGGCGTCAATACGGGATA
ATACCGCGCCACATAGCAGAACTTTAAAAGTGCTCATCATTGGAAAACGTTCTTCGGGGCGAAAACTCTC
AAGGATCTTACCGCTGTTGAGATCCAGTTCGATGTAACCCACTCGTGCACCCAACTGATCTTCAGCATCT
TTTACTTTCACCAGCGTTTCTGGGTGAGCAAAAACAGGAAGGCAAAATGCCGCAAAAAAGGGAATAAGGG
CGACACGGAAATGTTGAATACTCATACTCTTCCTTTTTCAATATTATTGAAGCATTTATCAGGGTTATTG
TCTCATGAGCGGATACATATTTGAATGTATTTAGAAAAATAAACAAATAGGGGTTCCGCGCACATTTCCC
CGAAAAGTGCCACCTGACGTC
