>Addgene plasmid #66358 | GPR4-Tango | depositor partial sequence | sequence record 113330 | GPR4
ATGGGCAACCATACCTGGGAAGGGTGCCACGTGGATTCACGGGTGGACCATCTTTTCCCACCCTCCCTGT
ACATTTTTGTCATCGGGGTGGGCTTGCCCACAAACTGCCTTGCACTGTGGGCAGCCTATCGACAGGTGCA
GCAAAGAAACGAACTGGGCGTGTACCTTATGAATCTGTCTATTGCCGATCTCCTCTACATCTGCACACTG
CCTCTTTGGGTCGACTACTTCCTTCACCATGACAATTGGATCCACGGTCCAGGGTCTTGTAAGCTTTTTG
GTTTCATTTTCTACACAAATATTTATATTAGTATCGCTTTTCTCTGCTGTATCAGCGTGGATCGGTACCT
GGCCGTGGCGCACCCACTCCGGTTCGCTCGACTCAGGCGAGTTAAGACTGCAGTGGCGGTATCAAGCGTG
GTTTGGGCCACAGAGTTGGGCGCAAATTCCGCACCCCTGTTTCATGACGAGTTGTTCCGGGACCGATACA
ATCACACATTTTGTTTCGAAAAGTTCCCCATGGAAGGGTGGGTAGCCTGGATGAACCTCTACAGGGTCTT
CGTGGGCTTCCTGTTCCCATGGGCTCTTATGTTGCTCTCTTACCGGGGCATCCTGAGGGCTGTGAGAGGT
TCCGTTAGTACAGAAAGACAGGAAAAAGCCAAGATTAAACGGCTTGCGCTGTCCCTGATCGCCATCGTCC
TTGTCTGCTTTGCTCCCTACCACGTCCTGCTGCTGAGCAGGTCCGCCATCTATCTGGGCCGCCCTTGGGA
TTGCGGATTCGAGGAGCGGGTGTTCTCAGCCTATCATTCCTCACTGGCATTTACCAGCTTGAATTGCGTT
GCCGACCCTATTTTGTACTGCTTGGTGAACGAGGGCGCAAGGAGTGATGTTGCAAAGGCTCTTCACAACC
TGCTCAGATTCCTGGCCTCTGATAAACCACAGGAGATGGCCAATGCTTCTCTGACATTGGAGACACCTTT
GACAAGTAAGCGGAATTCCACCGCGAAAGCTATGACAGGGTCATGGGCCGCCACCCCTCCCTCACAGGGC
GACCAGGTGCAATTGAAGATGCTGCCCCCAGCTCAG
