>Addgene plasmid #66358 | GPR4-Tango | addgene partial sequence | sequence record 119945 | CMV-F 5'-CGCAAATGGGCGGTAGGCGTG-3'
GCTCTCTGGCTAACTAGAGAACCCACTGCTTACTGGCTTATCGAAATTAATACGACTCACTATAGGGAGA
CCCAAGCTGGCTAGCGTTTAAACTTAAGCTTGGTACCGAGCTCGGATCCACTAGTCCAGTGTGGTGGAAT
TCTGCAGATATCCAGCACAGTGGCGGCCGCGCCACCATGAAGACGATCATCGCCCTGAGCTACATCTTCT
GCCTGGTATTCGCCGACTACAAGGACGATGATGACGCCAGCATCGATATGGGCAACCATACCTGGGAAGG
GTGCCACGTGGATTCACGGGTGGACCATCTTTTCCCACCCTCCCTGTACATTTTTGTCATCGGGGTGGGC
TTGCCCACAAACTGCCTTGCACTGTGGGCAGCCTATCGACAGGTGCAGCAAAGAAACGAACTGGGCGTGT
ACCTTATGAATCTGTCTATTGCCGATCTCCTCTACATCTGCACACTGCCTCTTTGGGTCGACTACTTCCT
TCACCATGACAATTGGATCCACGGTCCAGGGTCTTGTAAGCTTTTTGGTTTCATTTTCTACACAAATATT
TATATTAGTATCGCTTTTCTCTGCTGTATCAGCGTGGATCGGTACCTGGCCGTGGCGCACCCACTCCGGT
TCGCTCGACTCAGGCGAGTTAAGACTGCAGTGGCGGTATCAAGCGTGGTTTGGGCCACAGAGTTGGGCGC
AAATTCCGCACCCCTGTTTCATGACGAGTTGTTCCGGGACCGATACAATCACACATTTTGTTTCGAAAAG
TTCCCCATGGAAGGGTGGGTAGCCTGGATGAACCTCTACAGGGTCTTCGTGGGCTTCCTGTTCCCATGGG
CTCTTATGTTGCTCTCTTACCGGGGCATCCTGAGGGCTGTGAGAGGTTCCGTTAGTACAGAAAGACAGGA
AAAAGCCAAGATTAAACGGCTTGCGCTGTCCCTGATCGCCATCGTCCTTGTCTGCTTTGCTCCCTACCAC
GTCCTGCTGCTGAGCAGGTCCG
