>Addgene plasmid #66358 | GPR4-Tango | addgene partial sequence | sequence record 119946 | Tet-R 5'-GGCGAGTTTACGGGTTGTTA-3'
GCTCTAATGCGCTGTTAATCACTTTACTTTTATCTAATCTTAGCTGGAAGTACAGGTTCTCACCGGTCGA
TGAAGTGTCCTTGGCCAGGGAGGAGCTGGCGGTGGTGCAGGACTCATCTTGGGGACCCAGGCTGGGTGGG
GTGCGTCCACCGGTATCGATCTGAGCTGGGGGCAGCATCTTCAATTGCACCTGGTCGCCCTGTGAGGGAG
GGGTGGCGGCCCATGACCCTGTCATAGCTTTCGCGGTGGAATTCCGCTTACTTGTCAAAGGTGTCTCCAA
TGTCAGAGAAGCATTGGCCATCTCCTGTGGTTTATCAGAGGCCAGGAATCTGAGCAGGTTGTGAAGAGCC
TTTGCAACATCACTCCTTGCGCCCTCGTTCACCAAGCAGTACAAAATAGGGTCGGCAACGCAATTCAAGC
TGGTAAATGCCAGTGAGGAATGATAGGCTGAGAACACCCGCTCCTCGAATCCGCAATCCCAAGGGCGGCC
CAGATAGATGGCGGACCTGCTCAGCAGCAGGACGTGGTAGGGAGCAAAGCAGACAAGGACGATGGCGATC
AGGGACAGCGCAAGCCGTTTAATCTTGGCTTTTTCCTGTCTTTCTGTACTAACGGAACCTCTCACAGCCC
TCAGGATGCCCCGGTAAGAGAGCAACATAAGAGCCCATGGGAACAGGAAGCCCACGAAGACCCTGTAGAG
GTTCATCCAGGCTACCCACCCTTCCATGGGGAACTTTTCGAAACAAAATGTGTGATTGTATCGGTCCCGG
AACAACTCGTCATGAAACAGGGGTGCGGAATTTGCGCCCAACTCTGTGGCCCAAACCACGCTTGATACCG
CCACTGCAGTCTTAACTCGCCTGAGTCGAGCGAACCGGAGTGGGGTGCCCC
