[The description below was written by a language model from this plasmid's Addgene catalogue record.]
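Description:
GPR4-Tango is a mammalian expression plasmid from the PRESTO-Tango collection, built on an "empty Tango" backbone of about 6.6 kb that was itself derived from pcDNA3.1(+). It is propagated in E. coli as a high-copy plasmid under ampicillin selection. It also carries a neomycin resistance marker, so transfected mammalian cells can be selected with G418. No feature table accompanies the record, so the exact arrangement of backbone elements is known only from the catalogue fields and depositor comments.

The payload is the human GPR4 coding sequence (about 1.1 kb), cloned by restriction digestion with NotI at the 5′ end and expressed from the CMV promoter. The backbone supplies an N-terminal FLAG tag, which can be used to detect the receptor. The depositor comments show that a tTA (tetracycline transactivator) sequence lies downstream of the receptor. They also note that most vectors in this series have an XbaI site rather than an XhoI site after tTA, so which 3′ site is present in a given clone is uncertain.

In the Tango approach, as the record describes it, receptor activation is read out as transcriptional output following arrestin translocation. Recruitment of arrestin to the activated receptor leads to release of the fused transactivator, which then drives a reporter gene in the assay cells. The record does not list the linker, protease cleavage site or other modules that mediate this release. The construct belongs to a parallel, receptorome-wide screening resource for the druggable human GPCR family, generated under a programme that develops tools for understudied receptors such as GPR4.
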