Addgene plasmid #66358: GPR4-Tango
Purpose: Expression of G protein-coupled receptors for PRESTO-Tango: parallel receptorome expression and screening via transcriptional output, with transcriptional activation following arrestin translocation
Depositing lab: Bryan Roth. Publication: PRESTO-Tango as an open-source resource for interrogation of the druggable human GPCRome. Kroeze WK, Sassano MF, Huang XP, Lansu K, McCorvy JD, Giguere PM, Sciaky N, Roth BL. Nat Struct Mol Biol. 2015 May;22(5):362-9. doi: 10.1038/nsmb.3014. Epub 2015 Apr 20. PubMed 25895059.
Backbone
  Vector backbone: empty Tango
  Backbone size w/o insert (bp): 6632
  Vector type: Mammalian Expression
  Selectable markers: Neomycin (select with G418)
Growth in bacteria
  Bacterial resistance: Ampicillin, 100 μg/mL
  Growth temperature: 37°C
  Growth strain: DH5alpha
  Copy number: High Copy
Gene/Insert
  Gene/Insert name: GPR4
  Species: H. sapiens (human)
  Insert size (bp): 1086
  Entrez Gene: GPR4
  Promoter: CMV
  Tag / fusion protein: FLAG (N terminal on backbone)
  Cloning method: Restriction Enzyme; 5′ cloning site NotI (not destroyed); 3′ cloning site XhoI (unknown if destroyed)
  Sequencing primers: 5′ CMV-F; 3′ Tet-R
Terms and licenses: Academic/Nonprofit Terms; Industry Terms: Not Available to Industry
Depositor comments: Please note: Most of the PRESTO-Tango vectors do not contain the XhoI cut site downstream of the tTA sequence and instead carry an XbaI site. If you need to perform an XhoI digest we recommend sequencing with a forward primer at the C-terminus of tTA to determine which of the two sites is present. Suggested primer: 5-gagctccacttagacggcgagg-3. Original backbone was pcDNA3.1(+). These plasmids were generated as part of the Illuminating the Druggable Genome (IDG) program sponsored by the NIH Common Fund. The goal of this program is to identify, gather, and distribute information and resources for proteins that currently are not well-studied yet belong to commonly drug-targeted protein families: protein kinases, non-olfactory G-protein coupled receptors (GPCRs), and ion channels. The IDG program is designed to develop fundamental research tools for understudied proteins, elucidate their function, and disseminate the IDG-related resources and data to the greater scientific community.
How to cite: GPR4-Tango was a gift from Bryan Roth (Addgene plasmid # 66358 ; http://n2t.net/addgene:66358 ; RRID:Addgene_66358)
